Addgene plasmid #225067: pET28:LanII-23
Purpose: Expresses precursor peptide and lanthipeptide synthetase from LanII-23 (FAST-RiPPs) in E. coli
Depositing lab: Wilfred van der Donk. Depositing organization: University of Illinois at Urbana-Champaign. Publication: A scalable platform to discover antimicrobials of ribosomal origin. Ayikpoe RS, Shi C, Battiste AJ, Eslami SM, Ramesh S, Simon MA, Bothwell IR, Lee H, Rice AJ, Ren H, Tian Q, Harris LA, Sarksian R, Zhu L, Frerk AM, Precord TW, van der Donk WA, Mitchell DA, Zhao H. Nat Commun. 2022 Oct 17;13(1):6135. doi: 10.1038/s41467-022-33890-w. PubMed 36253467.
Backbone
  Vector backbone: pET28a
  Vector type: Bacterial Expression
Growth in bacteria
  Bacterial resistance: Kanamycin, 50 μg/mL
  Growth temperature: 37°C
  Growth strain: DH5alpha
  Copy number: High Copy
Gene/Insert
  Gene/Insert name: LanA (LanII-23)
  Species: Pseudomonas ogarae
  Insert size (bp): 180
  Mutation: WT
  Promoter: T7
  Tag / fusion protein: His6 (N terminal on insert)
  Cloning method: Golden Gate
Terms and licenses: Academic/Nonprofit Terms; Industry Terms: Not Available to Industry
Depositor comments: Also encodes LanM (LanII-23)
How to cite: pET28:LanII-23 was a gift from Wilfred van der Donk (Addgene plasmid # 225067 ; http://n2t.net/addgene:225067 ; RRID:Addgene_225067)
