[The description below was written by a language model from this plasmid's Addgene catalogue record and pLannotate feature annotations shown in this document.]
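Description:
pET28:LanII-23 is a bacterial expression plasmid built on the pET28a backbone for co-producing the two core components of a class II lanthipeptide pathway, designated LanII-23, in E. coli. It was assembled by Golden Gate cloning as part of the FAST-RiPPs platform for discovering ribosomally synthesized and post-translationally modified peptides. The plasmid replicates from a ColE1/pMB1-type origin accompanied by the bom region and the rop gene, although the catalogue lists it as high copy. It also carries an f1 phage origin and is selected with kanamycin through an aminoglycoside phosphotransferase gene. A lacI gene with its own promoter supplies lac repressor. The short tetracycline-resistance and AmpR-promoter fragments in the annotation appear to be backbone remnants rather than functional markers.

The payload is arranged as two independent T7 transcription units, each with a T7 promoter, lac operator and T7 terminator. Expression therefore depends on a host supplying T7 RNA polymerase and is inducible with IPTG. The first, short unit opens with a histidine tag (annotated as a 9xHis fragment, consistent with the recorded N-terminal His6). It corresponds to the wild-type LanA precursor peptide from Pseudomonas ogarae, an insert of about 180 bp. The second unit spans roughly 3 kb with no annotated coding feature. Its size and position fit the LanM lanthipeptide synthetase that the depositor notes is also encoded, though the feature table does not label it. Co-expression would let the synthetase dehydrate and cyclize the tagged precursor in vivo, so that the modified peptide can be recovered by metal-affinity purification for structural characterization and antimicrobial screening.
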