Features (pLannotate 1.2.2; 19 found; start..end, strand, type, name):
      1..589     +  rep_origin     ori: high-copy-number ColE1/pMB1/pBR322/pUC origin of replication
    775..914     -  misc_feature   bom: basis of mobility region from pBR322
   1016..1207    -  CDS            rop: Rop protein, which maintains plasmids at low copy number; rop
   1224..1604    +  CDS            YPB1_ECOLX: Protein predicted: Swiss-Prot protein existence level 4. From Escherichia coli.
   1676..1967    -  CDS            TcR (fragment): tetracycline efflux protein; tet; confers resistance to tetracycline
   1982..2003    -  protein_bind   CAP binding site: CAP binding activates transcription in the presence of cAMP. E. coli catabolite activator protein
   2016..3098    -  CDS            lacI: lac repressor; lacI; The lac repressor binds to the lac operator to inhibit transcription in E. coli. This inhibition can be relieved by adding lactose or isopropyl-β-D-thiogalactopyranoside (IPTG).
   3099..3176    -  promoter       lacI promoter: lacI
   3184..3463    -  CDS            TcR (fragment): tetracycline efflux protein; tet; confers resistance to tetracycline
   3489..3507    +  promoter       T7 promoter: promoter for bacteriophage T7 RNA polymerase
   3508..3532    +  protein_bind   lac operator: The lac repressor binds to the lac operator to inhibit transcription in E. coli. This inhibition can be relieved by adding lactose or isopropyl-β-D-thiogalactopyranoside (IPTG). lac repressor encoded by lacI
   3549..3566    +  CDS            9xHis (fragment): 9xHis affinity tag
   3877..3924    +  terminator     T7 terminator: transcription terminator for bacteriophage T7 RNA polymerase
   3929..3947    +  promoter       T7 promoter: promoter for bacteriophage T7 RNA polymerase
   3948..3972    +  protein_bind   lac operator: The lac repressor binds to the lac operator to inhibit transcription in E. coli. This inhibition can be relieved by adding lactose or isopropyl-β-D-thiogalactopyranoside (IPTG). lac repressor encoded by lacI
   7074..7121    +  terminator     T7 terminator: transcription terminator for bacteriophage T7 RNA polymerase
   7162..7590    +  rep_origin     f1 ori (sequence partly withheld): f1 bacteriophage origin of replication; arrow indicates direction of (+) strand synthesis
   7643..7700    +  promoter       AmpR promoter (fragment): bla
   7709..8524    -  CDS            KanR: aminoglycoside phosphotransferase; aph(3')-Ia; confers resistance to kanamycin in bacteria or G418 (Geneticin®) in eukaryotes
>Addgene plasmid #225067 | pET28:LanII-23 | addgene full sequence | sequence record 447354 | Addgene NGS Result
TTGAGATCCTTTTTTTCTGCGCGTAATCTGCTGCTTGCAAACAAAAAAACCACCGCTACCAGCGGTGGTT
TGTTTGCCGGATCAAGAGCTACCAACTCTTTTTCCGAAGGTAACTGGCTTCAGCAGAGCGCAGATACCAA
ATACTGTCCTTCTAGTGTAGCCGTAGTTAGGCCACCACTTCAAGAACTCTGTAGCACCGCCTACATACCT
CGCTCTGCTAATCCTGTTACCAGTGGCTGCTGCCAGTGGCGATAAGTCGTGTCTTACCGGGTTGGACTCA
AGACGATAGTTACCGGATAAGGCGCAGCGGTCGGGCTGAACGGGGGGTTCGTGCACACAGCCCAGCTTGG
AGCGAACGACCTACACCGAACTGAGATACCTACAGCGTGAGCTATGAGAAAGCGCCACGCTTCCCGAAGG
GAGAAAGGCGGACAGGTATCCGGTAAGCGGCAGGGTCGGAACAGGAGAGCGCACGAGGGAGCTTCCAGGG
GGAAACGCCTGGTATCTTTATAGTCCTGTCGGGTTTCGCCACCTCTGACTTGAGCGTCGATTTTTGTGAT
GCTCGTCAGGGGGGCGGAGCCTATGGAAAAACGCCAGCAACGCGGCCTTTTTACGGTTCCTGGCCTTTTG
CTGGCCTTTTGCTCACATGTTCTTTCCTGCGTTATCCCCTGATTCTGTGGATAACCGTATTACCGCCTTT
GAGTGAGCTGATACCGCTCGCCGCAGCCGAACGACCGAGCGCAGCGAGTCAGTGAGCGAGGAAGCGGAAG
AGCGCCTGATGCGGTATTTTCTCCTTACGCATCTGTGCGGTATTTCACACCGCAATGGTGCACTCTCAGT
ACAATCTGCTCTGATGCCGCATAGTTAAGCCAGTATACACTCCGCTATCGCTACGTGACTGGGTCATGGC
TGCGCCCCGACACCCGCCAACACCCGCTGACGCGCCCTGACGGGCTTGTCTGCTCCCGGCATCCGCTTAC
AGACAAGCTGTGACCGTCTCCGGGAGCTGCATGTGTCAGAGGTTTTCACCGTCATCACCGAAACGCGCGA
GGCAGCTGCGGTAAAGCTCATCAGCGTGGTCGTGAAGCGATTCACAGATGTCTGCCTGTTCATCCGCGTC
CAGCTCGTTGAGTTTCTCCAGAAGCGTTAATGTCTGGCTTCTGATAAAGCGGGCCATGTTAAGGGCGGTT
TTTTCCTGTTTGGTCACTGATGCCTCCGTGTAAGGGGGATTTCTGTTCATGGGGGTAATGATACCGATGA
AACGAGAGAGGATGCTCACGATACGGGTTACTGATGATGAACATGCCCGGTTACTGGAACGTTGTGAGGG
TAAACAACTGGCGGTATGGATGCGGCGGGACCAGAGAAAAATCACTCAGGGTCAATGCCAGCGCTTCGTT
AATACAGATGTAGGTGTTCCACAGGGTAGCCAGCAGCATCCTGCGATGCAGATCCGGAACATAATGGTGC
AGGGCGCTGACTTCCGCGTTTCCAGACTTTACGAAACACGGAAACCGAAGACCATTCATGTTGTTGCTCA
GGTCGCAGACGTTTTGCAGCAGCAGTCGCTTCACGTTCGCTCGCGTATCGGTGATTCATTCTGCTAACCA
GTAAGGCAACCCCGCCAGCCTAGCCGGGTCCTCAACGACAGGAGCACGATCATGCGCACCCGTGGGGCCG
CCATGCCGGCGATAATGGCCTGCTTCTCGCCGAAACGTTTGGTGGCGGGACCAGTGACGAAGGCTTGAGC
GAGGGCGTGCAAGATTCCGAATACCGCAAGCGACAGGCCGATCATCGTCGCGCTCCAGCGAAAGCGGTCC
TCGCCGAAAATGACCCAGAGCGCTGCCGGCACCTGTCCTACGAGTTGCATGATAAAGAAGACAGTCATAA
GTGCGGCGACGATAGTCATGCCCCGCGCCCACCGGAAGGAGCTGACTGGGTTGAAGGCTCTCAAGGGCAT
CGGTCGAGATCCCGGTGCCTAATGAGTGAGCTAACTTACATTAATTGCGTTGCGCTCACTGCCCGCTTTC
CAGTCGGGAAACCTGTCGTGCCAGCTGCATTAATGAATCGGCCAACGCGCGGGGAGAGGCGGTTTGCGTA
TTGGGCGCCAGGGTGGTTTTTCTTTTCACCAGTGAGACGGGCAACAGCTGATTGCCCTTCACCGCCTGGC
CCTGAGAGAGTTGCAGCAAGCGGTCCACGCTGGTTTGCCCCAGCAGGCGAAAATCCTGTTTGATGGTGGT
TAACGGCGGGATATAACATGAGCTGTCTTCGGTATCGTCGTATCCCACTACCGAGATATCCGCACCAACG
CGCAGCCCGGACTCGGTAATGGCGCGCATTGCGCCCAGCGCCATCTGATCGTTGGCAACCAGCATCGCAG
TGGGAACGATGCCCTCATTCAGCATTTGCATGGTTTGTTGAAAACCGGACATGGCACTCCAGTCGCCTTC
CCGTTCCGCTATCGGCTGAATTTGATTGCGAGTGAGATATTTATGCCAGCCAGCCAGACGCAGACGCGCC
GAGACAGAACTTAATGGGCCCGCTAACAGCGCGATTTGCTGGTGACCCAATGCGACCAGATGCTCCACGC
CCAGTCGCGTACCGTCTTCATGGGAGAAAATAATACTGTTGATGGGTGTCTGGTCAGAGACATCAAGAAA
TAACGCCGGAACATTAGTGCAGGCAGCTTCCACAGCAATGGCATCCTGGTCATCCAGCGGATAGTTAATG
ATCAGCCCACTGACGCGTTGCGCGAGAAGATTGTGCACCGCCGCTTTACAGGCTTCGACGCCGCTTCGTT
CTACCATCGACACCACCACGCTGGCACCCAGTTGATCGGCGCGAGATTTAATCGCCGCGACAATTTGCGA
CGGCGCGTGCAGGGCCAGACTGGAGGTGGCAACGCCAATCAGCAACGACTGTTTGCCCGCCAGTTGTTGT
GCCACGCGGTTGGGAATGTAATTCAGCTCCGCCATCGCCGCTTCCACTTTTTCCCGCGTTTTCGCAGAAA
CGTGGCTGGCCTGGTTCACCACGCGGGAAACGGTCTGATAAGAGACACCGGCATACTCTGCGACATCGTA
TAACGTTACTGGTTTCACATTCACCACCCTGAATTGACTCTCTTCCGGGCGCTATCATGCCATACCGCGA
AAGGTTTTGCGCCATTCGATGGTGTCCGGGATCTCGACGCTCTCCCTTATGCGACTCCTGCATTAGGAAG
CAGCCCAGTAGTAGGTTGAGGCCGTTGAGCACCGCCGCCGCAAGGAATGGTGCATGCAAGGAGATGGCGC
CCAACAGTCCCCCGGCCACGGGGCCTGCCACCATACCCACGCCGAAACAAGCGCTCATGAGCCCGAAGTG
GCGAGCCCGATCTTCCCCATCGGTGATGTCGGCGATATAGGCGCCAGCAACCGCACCTGTGGCGCCGGTG
ATGCCGGCCACGATGCGTCCGGCGTAGAGGATCGAGATCTCGATCCCGCGAAATATGGTAATACGACTCA
CTATAGGGGAATTGTGAGCGGATAACAATTCCAAGGAGATATACAATGCACCACCACCACCACCACGCAA
TGTCAGAGAAAATTCTGAATATGAGCGGCGACTTTGATTTTGAATTTAATGCTTACCAAGCCCCGGCCAA
TACTGGCGAAATCCTGGCTACCACGATGGAGTGCAACACCTTTGGCACCTGTACCAACATTGGGTGTAGC
ACAATTGGTTGCTGACTAGAAGCCCGGCAGAGTTAGTTCGAACCTAATGCCACAAATGAGACAGGACGCC
AATGGGTACCGGACATTAGGTCGAGCTCAGTTCGGTAACGGAGAGACCCTGCGGCGTACTTAATTATGCA
TATGAAACGCGCCCAAGTGACGCGGTCTAGCATAACCCCTTGGGGCCTCTAAACGGGTCTTGAGGGGTTT
TTTGCCCTTAATACGACTCACTATAGGGGAATTGTGAGCGGATAACAATTCCAAGGAGATATACAATGCT
GGTAAACGCATTAAAGTTAGATCAACGCGGCAAGTATGGCTTTTCATCGGAAGGTTGCATTGCCTTATTT
GAAAACAACCTGAGCCGTCTGCATACGGACGATCAGGCGCTGCTGGACCATTTCGGCGTGGATCGTGAAC
AACTTGTATCACACATTAATAGTCCCCTTGACAACGAACCGCTGCCTATCGATGGCGATACGGTGCTCAA
TGCCCTGAAGAAGAAATTGGCCCGTCTGGATAGCATTAACATGGAAACCAATACGAGCTCCAGCGACAAA
GATAACTTCTACTGGTTCGGGTACCGCTTCTTTCTGTATGCAATTGAAATCTTCCAGACCGATGGCCGCT
ATTCGCATGCCAGCACATATATCAATGAACCAGCTTTCTTCACGAGCCTTGAACCGTACGTACTGGCACG
CGTAGGCCGCACAAGCGAGCAGTCGTTGGTTCACTATCTGAATACCAAGATCGCGCATGGAGATGATATT
GATTTATCGACCTTTAACGAACAGCTGCGCACTCTGCCTTTACTGGAATTCTTTGAAGCCTACCCGGTGT
TGGCGACCCTGTTGTTTGATCTGCTCGAGGACACCCTGAACTATTTATATGCAGTAATCTTAGATTTTGC
AGCGGACATCGAGAGTCTTGAAGCGGAGTTTTCAGTACCAAGCCGCCAAATTGATGCGATCGAACTGGGC
CTGGGTGATCCTCATGGTCGTGGCGAAACCGTGTGTCAGGTCAAAATTTGCGCCATCTCACTTGTATACA
AACCACGCGCAAGCCGCGAGGCGCTGTTCTTCAACCGCCTCTTAGGTCAGCTGCATGAATGGACGAAAGC
GGACTGCTTTAGCATCCGCGCACCACGCATCCTCAGCCGCGAACGTCGCTCCTGGGTGGAGAAAATTGAC
AACGAACCATGTGATAACGCAGCCGACGTTGAGTTATTCTATAAGAAAATGGGAGCTCAGATTGCAGTCA
TTCATGCCCTGAACGGCATTGATTTCCACTACGAAAATATCATTGCCTGCGGCAATAGCCCTGTGATGAT
CGATCTGGAATGTCTCTTTACGGCGAGTACTAGCGATTTACTGTCAGATCTGCCGGCAGGCTGTGCGCTG
AGCAATTCATTCAAGTCGGTACAGCAAAGTGTGTGCTCATCAGGCTTCTTACCCTTTTCACAGCACCCCA
ATAATGACCAAAGCGGCTTGAGTCGTCAGGAACTCTTTATTGCGACCCGTCATAGTCTCGTGTTTGAAGA
TGGTTTCTATCACTTACGCAAAATCAGCTTTGAACATCAGCTTATTCAGAAACACTTACCGCTGTTGCAA
GGTGAACGCAAAGGCCTGGAAGCTTATAAAACCGAATTGTTTCAGGGCTTTGAATATGCATACAAGGAAC
TGATGGTGCACCGTTATAAAATCATGCGCATGTTGGAGCAGAGCGCGGGCGAACTGACAACTCGTGTGCT
TTTAAAGAACAGCCAGCGTTATGCAGATTTCATTGGCCTGATCCGTCACCCACGTTTCACTCAGAACATG
CTGGACCGCGAACTTCTTTTAGCGACACTGTGGAAAGATTTGAAAGAACCATATCGCAAAATGGGCATCC
CGCGTTATGAGATTGCGGATTTGCAGCGCTCCTCAATCCCGTGCTTTACCATGCCCCTGTCTGCCAATCA
TTTCATGTCGGCGCAGGGTGAAACCATCGAAATGGCCGCCGTAGAACCGCCTATTAAGTCTTGCCTGCAG
AAAATTGCAAATCTGAGCCGTCGCGACTGGGCATTGCAGCGTACGTTGTTAGAGATTTGCCTCTTTCCGG
AACCAATTGGCCATCCGCCGCCCCGCGTCGGCCAGGTGCCGGGAGATTTGAAGAAAACTCTGCAAGCCGA
TCGCTTAGATGCGATTAGCAGCATCTCCAGTCGCCTGGAAGAACTGGCAATTGCGGGCACGACCACTGAT
GTGAGCTGGCTCTACTTCCATACTCATCCCACGACGCGCCGTAAGTATCCGTCACCCATGGATCACGGTC
TTTACTCCGGCATTGCAGGAATCGGCCTGTTTTATCTTTCACTGTTCAAAGTATCCGGACAGCCCGTTTT
CCTGTCGCGCATGGACCAGGTTCTGTATTCACTGGAACAGCGCTTTGGATTCTTTAAAACTGATCTGACT
GTTAGCGCCTACCACGGCCTGGGCGCGTTCATTTACCTTTTGGTTAACCGCCGCCAGATTACCGGCGACG
CCAGCCATGATGAACGTATCGCGGGATTACTTGCACAGCTTATCGAGGTGCCGCCTGAAAACTATGAATT
TGATTTTCTGGGCGGCTGCTGCGGTACCGTGACCCTGTTAGCCAATATTCACGCCTTGAGCGCCCAGAAA
GATGTGCTGCCCGCCATCCGCCGCATGGTCGAATACATTAAGGACCAAATTTTAATTGAGGATGGTCAGT
TACTGCGTCGCTCCGATCGCTCGGTTATTCTGACTGGGTTATCTCACGGCCTTAGCGGTGTCATCCATGC
CCTGTGCAAAGCCTATGATGTAACTGGAGACTCTGCACTGGTGCCGCTGGCCATTCAAGTGCTGGAAGGC
GAGAACCGCCTGTCCCGTGATGGTTTCTGGCTCGATCTGCGCAATCTGGGTCCGGCGGACCATACGAGCA
AGTGGTGCCATGGAGACGGCGGCATCCTGATTGCGCGCCGCCAGTTGATGGAAAGTATGGGCGATGCGCT
CGATGAAGCAACTCGTCAAACAGTGCACGATGATATTCGCCGCTGCGAGCGCAATTTATGGGCCCACGGC
TTTGGAGAAGGCTACAACCTTTGCCACGGCGACTTTGGCAACCTTATCTGTCTTTATGATTTGTATCGTC
ACAGCGATAATCCGGAAGGTATGGGCCGCGTTCGCGAAGCCCTGGACGAAGTAAGCCGTCAATTCTTTGA
GGGTCCTTATCTGGATTCAGATCGCGTGCCCGATGTAAGTCTGTTGACGGGGATTACCGGCGCGGGTTAC
GCTCTCTTATATGAAATTGATCCTACTATCCCAAATGTCCTCTCCCTGGACTTCGCCGTTCTGGGATAAC
GGTCTAGCATAACCCCTTGGGGCCTCTAAACGGGTCTTGAGGGGTTTTTTGAGCGCTGAAAGGAGGAACT
ATATCCGGATTGGCGAATGGG
[124 nt withheld, positions 7162-7285]
C
[91 nt withheld, positions 7287-7377]
A
[49 nt withheld, positions 7379-7427]
CCTTTGACGTTGGAGTCCACGTTCTTT
[37 nt withheld, positions 7455-7491]
ACCCTATCTCGGTCTATTCTTTTGATTTATAAGGGATTTTGCCGATTTCGGCCTATTGGTTAAAAAATGA
GCTGATTTAACAAAAATTTAACGCGAATTTTAACAAAATATTAACGCTTACAATTTAGGTGGCACTTTTC
GGGGAAATGTGCGCGGAACCCCTATTTGTTTATTTTTCTAAATACATTCAAATATGTATCCGCTCATGAA
TTAATTCTTAGAAAAACTCATCGAGCATCAAATGAAACTGCAATTTATTCATATCAGGATTATCAATACC
ATATTTTTGAAAAAGCCGTTTCTGTAATGAAGGAGAAAACTCACCGAGGCAGTTCCATAGGATGGCAAGA
TCCTGGTATCGGTCTGCGATTCCGACTCGTCCAACATCAATACAACCTATTAATTTCCCCTCGTCAAAAA
TAAGGTTATCAAGTGAGAAATCACCATGAGTGACGACTGAATCCGGTGAGAATGGCAAAAGTTTATGCAT
TTCTTTCCAGACTTGTTCAACAGGCCAGCCATTACGCTCGTCATCAAAATCACTCGCATCAACCAAACCG
TTATTCATTCGTGATTGCGCCTGAGCGAGACGAAATACGCGATCGCTGTTAAAAGGACAATTACAAACAG
GAATCGAATGCAACCGGCGCAGGAACACTGCCAGCGCATCAACAATATTTTCACCTGAATCAGGATATTC
TTCTAATACCTGGAATGCTGTTTTCCCGGGGATCGCAGTGGTGAGTAACCATGCATCATCAGGAGTACGG
ATAAAATGCTTGATGGTCGGAAGAGGCATAAATTCCGTCAGCCAGTTTAGTCTGACCATCTCATCTGTAA
CATCATTGGCAACGCTACCTTTGCCATGTTTCAGAAACAACTCTGGCGCATCGGGCTTCCCATACAATCG
ATAGATTGTCGCACCTGATTGCCCGACATTATCGCGAGCCCATTTATACCCATATAAATCAGCATCCATG
TTGGAATTTAATCGCGGCCTAGAGCAAGACGTTTCCCGTTGAATATGGCTCATAACACCCCTTGTATTAC
TGTTTATGTAAGCAGACAGTTTTATTGTTCATGACCAAAATCCCTTAACGTGAGTTTTCGTTCCACTGAG
CGTCAGACCCCGTAGAAAAGATCAAAGGATCTTC
